>Addgene plasmid #234175 | pAIP4_4O6G | addgene full sequence | sequence record 464140 | Addgene NGS Result
[47 nt withheld, positions 1-47]
CCCATTCGCCAATCCGGATATAGTTCCTCCTTTCAGCAAAAAACCCCTCAAGACCCGTTTAGAGGCCCCA
AGGGGTTATGCTAGTTATTGCTCAGCGGTGGCAGCAGCCAACTCAGCTTCCTTTCGGGCTTTGTTAGCAG
CCGGATCTCAGTGGTGGTGGTGGTGGTGCTCGAGTCATTACGAACCCCACAGGGTGAACAGCGGTTTGCC
CTCGGAGTCCAGAAAGGAGTCTTTGATAACATTAACGCTGACGTCCAGGTAGTGGCTCAGCTCAACCAAA
CGATCCGCCGCGGTAATCGCCACGACGGTGCCGGAAGAGTCAATTAAGGTATCACGCTGGCGGCCAGCAA
AGGTCATCGTACCAATGCTATACTCCGGCATCAGTTCCTCTGGTTGGAACGGTGCGCGGATTGCCGGAAG
CTCACGTTCGCTACGCACCGAGCCACCGAAGTAGCCGTACAAGTACTTTTCGATCACGCTCATGCTGGCG
GCCGCAAATTCATAACCTTCACGGCTCATGCGATCGCTTGAAGTGATAACATACCAACCAGCCAGGCGGT
CGATGAAATAACGCACTTCACCACCCTTGTTCCACAGGATGGTACGACCATCGTTCGTCTCACTACCTTG
AATCATGTTCATGCCAGACAATCTAATCCAATCCTGCAGGTCTGTTGATAGATCAACTCCTATAGTTACA
CTTCCAGAGCCGCCAATCTGTTCACGGTGGGCTTCAATGATGTCGTTGTCTTCCATGTCCAGGTCTTCCG
GCGCTTGATCTGCCTGGATGCGAATACCGTCATACAGGAAACGCAGGCTATCCATTTCCTTGCCCTGACG
TTTGGCAAACGCTTCCATCAGGCGACGCAGCGGCGTGGTCTTTTTGATCTTAAAGAAAATTTCAGAGCTG
CCGTCACTAACTTTCAGGTTAATATGGGTTTCCGGTTTCACTTCCGGCTTGACTTCCGGCTTTGCTTCTT
GGTTGACTTCCGAATCTTGCAGGCTACCGTGGTGATGGTGATGGTGATGATGGTGATGAATCTTCGCCAT
CATATGTATATCTCCTTCTTAAAGTTAAACAAAATTATTTCTAGAGGGGAATTGTTATCCGCTCACAATT
CCCCTATAGTGAGTCGTATTAATTTCGCGGGATCGAGATCGATCTCGATCCTCTACGCCGGACGCATCGT
GGCCGGCATCACCGGCGCCACAGGTGCGGTTGCTGGCGCCTATATCGCCGACATCACCGATGGGGAAGAT
CGGGCTCGCCACTTCGGGCTCATGAGCGCTTGTTTCGGCGTGGGTATGGTGGCAGGCCCCGTGGCCGGGG
GACTGTTGGGCGCCATCTCCTTGCATGCACCATTCCTTGCGGCGGCGGTGCTCAACGGCCTCAACCTACT
ACTGGGCTGCTTCCTAATGCAGGAGTCGCATAAGGGAGAGCGTCGAGATCCCGGACACCATCGAATGGCG
CAAAACCTTTCGCGGTATGGCATGATAGCGCCCGGAAGAGAGTCAATTCAGGGTGGTGAATGTGAAACCA
GTAACGTTATACGATGTCGCAGAGTATGCCGGTGTCTCTTATCAGACCGTTTCCCGCGTGGTGAACCAGG
CCAGCCACGTTTCTGCGAAAACGCGGGAAAAAGTGGAAGCGGCGATGGCGGAGCTGAATTACATTCCCAA
CCGCGTGGCACAACAACTGGCGGGCAAACAGTCGTTGCTGATTGGCGTTGCCACCTCCAGTCTGGCCCTG
CACGCGCCGTCGCAAATTGTCGCGGCGATTAAATCTCGCGCCGATCAACTGGGTGCCAGCGTGGTGGTGT
CGATGGTAGAACGAAGCGGCGTCGAAGCCTGTAAAGCGGCGGTGCACAATCTTCTCGCGCAACGCGTCAG
TGGGCTGATCATTAACTATCCGCTGGATGACCAGGATGCCATTGCTGTGGAAGCTGCCTGCACTAATGTT
CCGGCGTTATTTCTTGATGTCTCTGACCAGACACCCATCAACAGTATTATTTTCTCCCATGAAGACGGTA
CGCGACTGGGCGTGGAGCATCTGGTCGCATTGGGTCACCAGCAAATCGCGCTGTTAGCGGGCCCATTAAG
TTCTGTCTCGGCGCGTCTGCGTCTGGCTGGCTGGCATAAATATCTCACTCGCAATCAAATTCAGCCGATA
GCGGAACGGGAAGGCGACTGGAGTGCCATGTCCGGTTTTCAACAAACCATGCAAATGCTGAATGAGGGCA
TCGTTCCCACTGCGATGCTGGTTGCCAACGATCAGATGGCGCTGGGCGCAATGCGCGCCATTACCGAGTC
CGGGCTGCGCGTTGGTGCGGACATCTCGGTAGTGGGATACGACGATACCGAAGACAGCTCATGTTATATC
CCGCCGTTAACCACCATCAAACAGGATTTTCGCCTGCTGGGGCAAACCAGCGTGGACCGCTTGCTGCAAC
TCTCTCAGGGCCAGGCGGTGAAGGGCAATCAGCTGTTGCCCGTCTCACTGGTGAAAAGAAAAACCACCCT
GGCGCCCAATACGCAAACCGCCTCTCCCCGCGCGTTGGCCGATTCATTAATGCAGCTGGCACGACAGGTT
TCCCGACTGGAAAGCGGGCAGTGAGCGCAACGCAATTAATGTAAGTTAGCTCACTCATTAGGCACCGGGA
TCTCGACCGATGCCCTTGAGAGCCTTCAACCCAGTCAGCTCCTTCCGGTGGGCGCGGGGCATGACTATCG
TCGCCGCACTTATGACTGTCTTCTTTATCATGCAACTCGTAGGACAGGTGCCGGCAGCGCTCTGGGTCAT
TTTCGGCGAGGACCGCTTTCGCTGGAGCGCGACGATGATCGGCCTGTCGCTTGCGGTATTCGGAATCTTG
CACGCCCTCGCTCAAGCCTTCGTCACTGGTCCCGCCACCAAACGTTTCGGCGAGAAGCAGGCCATTATCG
CCGGCATGGCGGCCCCACGGGTGCGCATGATCGTGCTCCTGTCGTTGAGGACCCGGCTAGGCTGGCGGGG
TTGCCTTACTGGTTAGCAGAATGAATCACCGATACGCGAGCGAACGTGAAGCGACTGCTGCTGCAAAACG
TCTGCGACCTGAGCAACAACATGAATGGTCTTCGGTTTCCGTGTTTCGTAAAGTCTGGAAACGCGGAAGT
CAGCGCCCTGCACCATTATGTTCCGGATCTGCATCGCAGGATGCTGCTGGCTACCCTGTGGAACACCTAC
ATCTGTATTAACGAAGCGCTGGCATTGACCCTGAGTGATTTTTCTCTGGTCCCGCCGCATCCATACCGCC
AGTTGTTTACCCTCACAACGTTCCAGTAACCGGGCATGTTCATCATCAGTAACCCGTATCGTGAGCATCC
TCTCTCGTTTCATCGGTATCATTACCCCCATGAACAGAAATCCCCCTTACACGGAGGCATCAGTGACCAA
ACAGGAAAAAACCGCCCTTAACATGGCCCGCTTTATCAGAAGCCAGACATTAACGCTTCTGGAGAAACTC
AACGAGCTGGACGCGGATGAACAGGCAGACATCTGTGAATCGCTTCACGACCACGCTGATGAGCTTTACC
GCAGCTGCCTCGCGCGTTTCGGTGATGACGGTGAAAACCTCTGACACATGCAGCTCCCGGAGACGGTCAC
AGCTTGTCTGTAAGCGGATGCCGGGAGCAGACAAGCCCGTCAGGGCGCGTCAGCGGGTGTTGGCGGGTGT
CGGGGCGCAGCCATGACCCAGTCACGTAGCGATAGCGGAGTGTATACTGGCTTAACTATGCGGCATCAGA
GCAGATTGTACTGAGAGTGCACCATTGCGGTGTGAAATACCGCACAGATGCGTAAGGAGAAAATACCGCA
TCAGGCGCTCTTCCGCTTCCTCGCTCACTGACTCGCTGCGCTCGGTCGTTCGGCTGCGGCGAGCGGTATC
AGCTCACTCAAAGGCGGTAATACGGTTATCCACAGAATCAGGGGATAACGCAGGAAAGAACATGTGAGCA
AAAGGCCAGCAAAAGGCCAGGAACCGTAAAAAGGCCGCGTTGCTGGCGTTTTTCCATAGGCTCCGCCCCC
CTGACGAGCATCACAAAAATCGACGCTCAAGTCAGAGGTGGCGAAACCCGACAGGACTATAAAGATACCA
GGCGTTTCCCCCTGGAAGCTCCCTCGTGCGCTCTCCTGTTCCGACCCTGCCGCTTACCGGATACCTGTCC
GCCTTTCTCCCTTCGGGAAGCGTGGCGCTTTCTCATAGCTCACGCTGTAGGTATCTCAGTTCGGTGTAGG
TCGTTCGCTCCAAGCTGGGCTGTGTGCACGAACCCCCCGTTCAGCCCGACCGCTGCGCCTTATCCGGTAA
CTATCGTCTTGAGTCCAACCCGGTAAGACACGACTTATCGCCACTGGCAGCAGCCACTGGTAACAGGATT
AGCAGAGCGAGGTATGTAGGCGGTGCTACAGAGTTCTTGAAGTGGTGGCCTAACTACGGCTACACTAGAA
GGACAGTATTTGGTATCTGCGCTCTGCTGAAGCCAGTTACCTTCGGAAAAAGAGTTGGTAGCTCTTGATC
CGGCAAACAAACCACCGCTGGTAGCGGTGGTTTTTTTGTTTGCAAGCAGCAGATTACGCGCAGAAAAAAA
GGATCTCAAGAAGATCCTTTGATCTTTTCTACGGGGTCTGACGCTCAGTGGAACGAAAACTCACGTTAAG
GGATTTTGGTCATGAACAATAAAACTGTCTGCTTACATAAACAGTAATACAAGGGGTGTTATGAGCCATA
TTCAACGGGAAACGTCTTGCTCTAGGCCGCGATTAAATTCCAACATGGATGCTGATTTATATGGGTATAA
ATGGGCTCGCGATAATGTCGGGCAATCAGGTGCGACAATCTATCGATTGTATGGGAAGCCCGATGCGCCA
GAGTTGTTTCTGAAACATGGCAAAGGTAGCGTTGCCAATGATGTTACAGATGAGATGGTCAGACTAAACT
GGCTGACGGAATTTATGCCTCTTCCGACCATCAAGCATTTTATCCGTACTCCTGATGATGCATGGTTACT
CACCACTGCGATCCCCGGGAAAACAGCATTCCAGGTATTAGAAGAATATCCTGATTCAGGTGAAAATATT
GTTGATGCGCTGGCAGTGTTCCTGCGCCGGTTGCATTCGATTCCTGTTTGTAATTGTCCTTTTAACAGCG
ATCGCGTATTTCGTCTCGCTCAGGCGCAATCACGAATGAATAACGGTTTGGTTGATGCGAGTGATTTTGA
TGACGAGCGTAATGGCTGGCCTGTTGAACAAGTCTGGAAAGAAATGCATAAACTTTTGCCATTCTCACCG
GATTCAGTCGTCACTCATGGTGATTTCTCACTTGATAACCTTATTTTTGACGAGGGGAAATTAATAGGTT
GTATTGATGTTGGACGAGTCGGAATCGCAGACCGATACCAGGATCTTGCCATCCTATGGAACTGCCTCGG
TGAGTTTTCTCCTTCATTACAGAAACGGCTTTTTCAAAAATATGGTATTGATAATCCTGATATGAATAAA
TTGCAGTTTCATTTGATGCTCGATGAGTTTTTCTAAGAATTAATTCATGAGCGGATACATATTTGAATGT
ATTTAGAAAAATAAACAAATAGGGGTTCCGCGCACATTTCCCCGAAAAGTGCCACCTAAATTGTAAGCGT
TAATATTTTGTTAAAATTCGCGTTAAATTTTTGTTAAATCAGCTCATTTTTTAACCAATAGGCCGAAATC
GGCAAAATCCCTTATAAATCAAAAGAATAGACCGAGATAGGGT
[37 nt withheld, positions 5831-5867]
AAAGAACGTGGACTCCAACGTCAAAGG
[49 nt withheld, positions 5895-5943]
T
[91 nt withheld, positions 5945-6035]
G
[77 nt withheld, positions 6037-6113]
Features (pLannotate 1.2.2; 21 found; start..end, strand, type, name):
     84..131     -  terminator     T7 terminator: transcription terminator for bacteriophage T7 RNA polymerase
    139..188     -  CDS            SET1 (fragment): solubility-enhancement tag derived from T7 phage gene 10B
    198..215     -  CDS            9xHis (fragment): 9xHis affinity tag
    234..743     -  CDS            IFTNT_MYCTU: Experimental evidence at protein level: Swiss-Prot protein existence level 1. Antitoxin for tuberculosis necrotizing toxin (TNT). Acts by binding directly to TNT, which inhibits NAD(+) glycohydrolase activity of TNT and protects M.tuberculosis from self-poisoning. From Mycobacterium tuberculosis (strain ATCC 25618 / H37Rv).
    753..1049    -  CDS            SMT3: SMT3_YEAST - Experimental evidence at protein level: Swiss-Prot protein existence level 1. Not known; suppressor of MIF2 mutations. From Saccharomyces cerevisiae (strain ATCC 204508 / S288c) (Baker's yeast).
   1057..1076    -  CDS            7xHis (fragment): 6xHis affinity tag
   1108..1130    -  RBS            RBS: efficient ribosome binding site from bacteriophage T7 gene 10 (Olins and Rangwala, 1989)
   1145..1169    -  protein_bind   lac operator: The lac repressor binds to the lac operator to inhibit transcription in E. coli. This inhibition can be relieved by adding lactose or isopropyl-β-D-thiogalactopyranoside (IPTG). lac repressor encoded by lacI
   1170..1188    -  promoter       T7 promoter: promoter for bacteriophage T7 RNA polymerase
   1214..1493    +  CDS            TcR (fragment): tetracycline efflux protein; tet; confers resistance to tetracycline
   1501..1578    +  promoter       lacI promoter: lacI
   1579..2661    +  CDS            lacI: lac repressor; lacI; The lac repressor binds to the lac operator to inhibit transcription in E. coli. This inhibition can be relieved by adding lactose or isopropyl-β-D-thiogalactopyranoside (IPTG).
   2674..2695    +  protein_bind   CAP binding site: CAP binding activates transcription in the presence of cAMP. E. coli catabolite activator protein
   2710..3001    +  CDS            TcR (fragment): tetracycline efflux protein; tet; confers resistance to tetracycline
   3073..3453    -  CDS            YPB1_ECOLX: Protein predicted: Swiss-Prot protein existence level 4. From Escherichia coli.
   3470..3661    +  CDS            rop: Rop protein, which maintains plasmids at low copy number; rop
   3763..3902    +  misc_feature   bom: basis of mobility region from pBR322
   4088..4676    -  rep_origin     ori: high-copy-number ColE1/pMB1/pBR322/pUC origin of replication
   4798..5613    +  CDS            KanR: aminoglycoside phosphotransferase; aph(3')-Ia; confers resistance to kanamycin in bacteria or G418 (Geneticin®) in eukaryotes
   5622..5679    -  promoter       AmpR promoter (fragment): bla
   5732..47      -  rep_origin     f1 ori (across the origin) (sequence partly withheld): f1 bacteriophage origin of replication; arrow indicates direction of (+) strand synthesis
