[The description below was written by a language model from this plasmid's Addgene catalogue record and pLannotate feature annotations shown in this document.]
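Description:
pAIP4_4O6G is a pET29b-based bacterial expression plasmid for producing a Mycobacterium tuberculosis protein in Escherichia coli. It is selected with kanamycin through an aph(3')-Ia (KanR) cassette and replicates from a ColE1/pMB1-type origin. The backbone also retains the rop gene and the pBR322 bom region, along with an f1 origin. The catalogue lists it as high copy, although rop normally moderates copy number in this origin family. A lacI gene with its own promoter supplies lac repressor. Short tetracycline-resistance fragments and an AmpR promoter fragment appear to be backbone remnants rather than functional markers.

The expression cassette follows the standard pET arrangement: a T7 promoter with an adjacent lac operator, the T7 gene 10 ribosome binding site, the coding region and a T7 terminator. Transcription therefore requires a host that supplies T7 RNA polymerase and is inducible with IPTG. The 516 bp insert is catalogued as an uncharacterized protein (4O6G, L7N519_MYCTO). The automated annotation matches it to the M. tuberculosis antitoxin of the tuberculosis necrotizing toxin, which binds the toxin and blocks its NAD+ glycohydrolase activity. The insert came from synthetic DNA and was installed by Golden Gate assembly, with the flanking BsaI sites destroyed.

The protein is fused at its N terminus to a 10x His tag followed by yeast Smt3 (SUMO), which allows metal-affinity capture and release of the target by a SUMO-specific protease. This fits the associated work on high-throughput purification by protease elution. The feature table also flags partial His-tag and SET1 solubility-tag matches downstream of the insert. The catalogue does not mention these, and the record does not show whether they are translated.
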