Addgene plasmid #234175: pAIP4_4O6G
Purpose: Heterologous protein expression of uncharacterized protein in Escherichia coli
Depositing lab: Christopher Bahl. Depositing organization: AI Proteins. Publication: Facile, high-throughput protein purification enabled by high-efficiency protease elution. Cárcamo Noriega EN, Truebridge IS, Teets FD 3rd, Bowman JW 3rd, Rodriguez N, Howard TA, Bahl CD. Protein Sci. 2026 Sep;35(9):e70746. doi: 10.1002/pro.70746. PubMed 42555168.
Backbone
  Vector backbone: pET29b
  Backbone size w/o insert (bp): 5679
  Vector type: Bacterial Expression
Growth in bacteria
  Bacterial resistance: Kanamycin, 50 μg/mL
  Growth temperature: 37°C
  Growth strain: DH10B
  Copy number: High Copy
Gene/Insert
  Gene/Insert name: 4O6G (alt names: L7N519_MYCTO; Uncharacterized protein)
  Species: Mycobacterium tuberculosis
  Insert size (bp): 516
  Promoter: T7
  Tag / fusion protein: 10x HisTag-Smt3 (N terminal on backbone)
  Cloning method: Golden Gate
  Sequencing primers: 5′ T7-promoter; 3′ T7-Term
Resource information
  A portion of this plasmid was derived from a plasmid made by: Synthetic DNA
Terms and licenses: Academic/Nonprofit Terms; Industry Terms
Depositor comments: 5' cloning site: BsaI (destroyed), 3' cloning site: BsaI (destroyed)
How to cite: pAIP4_4O6G was a gift from Christopher Bahl (Addgene plasmid # 234175 ; http://n2t.net/addgene:234175 ; RRID:Addgene_234175)
